Addgene plasmid #244448: pL0M-PU-pLsUBI
Purpose: Level 0 Golden Gate "PU" module containing the domesticated sequence of the promoter of the polyubiquitin 4 gene (LOC111919935) from lettuce (Lactuca sativa)
Depositing lab: Beth Rowan. Depositing organization: Oregon State University.
Backbone
  Vector backbone: EC41295
  Backbone size w/o insert (bp): 2845
  Total vector size (bp): 4159
  Vector type: Plant Expression
Growth in bacteria
  Bacterial resistance: Spectinomycin, 50 μg/mL
  Growth temperature: 37°C
  Growth strain: DH5alpha
  Copy number: Unknown
Gene/Insert
  Gene/Insert name: Domesticated sequence of the promoter for the polyubiquitin 4 gene (LOC111919935) from lettuce (Lactuca sativa) (alt name: LsUBI Promoter)
  Species: Lactuca sativa
  Insert size (bp): 1408
  Mutation: The promoter sequence 96336283-96337681 from NC_056626.2 was changed at position 96336319(A to T), position 96337481 (G to C) and 96337673 (G to A)
  GenBank ID: NC_056626
  Promoter: Polyubiquitin 4 gene (LOC111919935) from lettuce
  Cloning method: Golden Gate
  Sequencing primers: 5′ CGGTTTTTCAGTGACCTCTCTAAAG
Resource information
  A portion of this plasmid was derived from a plasmid made by: Cloned by Lien Bertier, UC Davis
Terms and licenses: Academic/Nonprofit Terms; Industry Terms: Not Available to Industry
Depositor comments: Discrepancies in the LsUBI Promoter were found that do not affect the plasmid's function.
How to cite: pL0M-PU-pLsUBI was a gift from Beth Rowan (Addgene plasmid # 244448 ; http://n2t.net/addgene:244448 ; RRID:Addgene_244448)
