[The description below was written by a language model from this plasmid's Addgene catalogue record and pLannotate feature annotations shown in this document.]
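Description:
pL0M-PU-pLsUBI is a Level 0 Golden Gate part plasmid for modular plant expression cloning, built on the EC41295 backbone. It is not an expression construct in itself. It stores a single standardized part that is released and assembled with other modules, such as coding sequences and terminators, into higher-level transcription units. The plasmid is maintained in E. coli through a high-copy ColE1/pUC-type origin and is selected with spectinomycin. Resistance comes from an aadA streptomycin/spectinomycin adenylyltransferase gene lying downstream of a bla-type promoter. The short integrase, gentamicin acetyltransferase and lacI fragments annotated around the marker and origin appear to be non-functional remnants of the backbone's cloning history rather than working elements.

The payload is a roughly 1.4 kb promoter region from the polyubiquitin 4 gene of lettuce (Lactuca sativa), supplied in the "PU" position. In common plant Golden Gate syntax this designation denotes a combined promoter plus 5' untranslated region module, although the record does not define the term. The sequence was domesticated with three single-base substitutions relative to the lettuce reference genome, a step usually taken to remove internal Type IIS restriction sites that would interfere with assembly. The record does not name the enzymes involved. The automated feature table annotates only backbone elements and leaves the promoter insert unlabelled. The sequenced record (4,137 nt) is slightly shorter than the stated total size of 4,159 bp. The depositor notes sequence discrepancies within the promoter that are said not to affect function. Polyubiquitin promoters are generally used for strong, broadly constitutive expression, so this module is presumably intended for driving transgenes in lettuce or related plants.
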