Features (pLannotate 1.2.2; 6 found; start..end, strand, type, name):
   2017..2121    +  promoter       AmpR promoter: bla
   2112..2192    -  CDS            int (fragment): INT2_ECOLX - Protein inferred from homology: Swiss-Prot protein existence level 3. Putative integrase believed to be involved in the insertion of antibiotic resistance genes into plasmids and transposons. From Escherichia coli.
   2280..2336    +  CDS            GmR (fragment): gentamycin acetyltransferase; aacC1; confers resistance to gentamycin
   2343..3131    +  CDS            aadA: S3AD_ECOLX - Experimental evidence at protein level: Swiss-Prot protein existence level 1. Mediates bacterial resistance to the antibiotics streptomycin and spectinomycin. From Escherichia coli.
   3305..3893    +  rep_origin     ori: high-copy-number ColE1/pMB1/pBR322/pUC origin of replication
   4076..4125    +  CDS            lacI (fragment): lac repressor; lacI; The lac repressor binds to the lac operator to inhibit transcription in E. coli. This inhibition can be relieved by adding lactose or isopropyl-β-D-thiogalactopyranoside (IPTG).
>Addgene plasmid #244448 | pL0M-PU-pLsUBI | addgene full sequence | sequence record 492318 | Addgene NGS Result
TCAGGAGCGGTTTTTCAGTGACCTCTCTAAAGTGATATATTCCCGACAAAATGGTTATTTTACAAAAAAA
ATAATCATTTTTTTTCAAATTATTCATTTATATGGGTTAGAATACTCAATTTCCCTGTGTTATTTAATTT
AAAATCATTTCCAATATACAAACATACTTTATTATCTGATTATTTATAATAAATTTTCATAAAGTTTCAC
CTAATCTTTTATTCCTTATATTATAAAATTTATCCATCCAAATCAAACTTATTTTGTATAATTTAAAAGT
ATTTTCAATATAATCATTTGGTTTGTGGTGACGTAGTAAAACATATGAAATATATGATGTATAACTTATT
GATCAATGTTCAAATTTTGACACTACTCGGTCCTGTGGCCATAAATGTTTGTCGGCATTGACTCCAAAAC
ATGAAGTATCCTCTTTAATAAATTAAAGTTTTTTTTTGTCACTTGTCACACTCTCATGCATTATACAAAA
TGTCATTTTGTCATAATTTTGAGATATTTATTTTTCATTTGTCATTTACTTCACTTTTTATTTTTGAATA
TATCCTTAATTTAGTTTTTATAAATTAACCATATCATAATAACTATATTAATTTTAAATTTTGAATTTCA
AACTTCAATCGAAACTTTAAATAAATTTACAATTGAAACGTTTGTATTTAACATTTTGTTATAATTAGAC
ATTTGATACACGAGTCAGATAACTAAACACATAATTTTAATTTATTTTTTTCATTTTTTTTTTATAATTC
TTACTTATTCCAAATTTCAAATTCAAATAAATTTGCTGTTTAATCATTCGTATTTAACATTTTATTGTAA
TCAACCCGTATAATATACAAGTATCACAACTACTAACCTCATATTTGCAGCGAAAGATTATTCGGCGTGC
AAAAGCAGGGCAAAAAAACCCTTGTTAGAAAGTTTCTTTTCCAAAATAAAAAATTAAAAAATAAAAGTAT
TTTCAATATCAATAACATACTCTATTCTCTAATTATTTATTACTAACTTTTCAAAGAGATTAACCTAATC
TTGTATTCCTTAAATTATAAAATTTACAAATTATATGGATCCAAAACCAAATATCCCATCGACTCAAGAT
TTAAGTTAAAAGTTTCTTGGACGAAACACAAAGAAAAGATATTATCCTAACCCAAAAGATGACGGCAGCC
TTAGAAATCACCGCCACTGATTAAATATCGGAATCCAACGACTCTAATTTCAGACCCTTCATCAACTTTT
TATTGACACGTGTCATATTTTCGTCCGTTTGTTATCTAACAACCCGTAGCGTTAGCCTTCCTTTTCGTGA
AGAAACCTTTTCTTATCCTATAAATCCACCCCCAAATCCATCATCTTCCTTCATCCTGCAATCATCTTTA
TCTTCAAAGCTCTGACTTCTTCAATTCTCCCAAGGTATTATCTTTTTTATTCTTTTATGTTTGTTTAGTT
TTTGAACAGTTTATTTTCAATCGATTAAAGGTTATTATTGTTTTTGATCTGTTTGTGGCTTTTGATTTAA
GATATAACCTGATGTTGTAATTAACACGATTGATAGTGTCTTAATATGTTTTAATTATGGTTTCTAGATC
TAATCATCGAATTTATTAACGATCTGTTATAGTTTCGTGTTTTCGATCGTTTTTCAACAAGTCAATTCCA
AAATCGATGTTATTGTATAAAAGCTTCGAACGACGATTTTTTGTAAATTAATTCACGATCTAAGTTTTCA
ATTTCAGAGAATAAAGTTGTTGATTTGTTTTTGAATTGTAATCTGATCTCTGTTTCAAGTACGATATGAA
TTTGTTTGTTGATGAATTGATGATAAAACTGTTTTCGTTTTCTAATAATTGTTTCGTTCTTTTTTTAACA
GAATGTGAGACCACGAAGTGGCTCTTCAGTGGACGAAAGGGCCTCGTGATACGCCTATTTTTATAGGTTA
ATGTCATGATAATAATGGTTTCTTAGACGTCAGGTGGCACTTTTCGGGGAAATGTGCGCGGAACCCCTAT
TTGTTTATTTTTCTAAATACATTCAAATATGTATCCGCTCATGAGACAATAACCCTGATAAATGCTTCAA
TAATATTGAAAAAGGAAGAGTATGCGCTCACGCAACTGGTCCAGAACCTTGACCGAACGCAGCGGTGGTA
ACGGCGCAGTGGCGGTTTTCATGGCTTGTTATGACTGTTTTTTTTTGGGGTACAGTCTATGCCTCGGGCA
TCCAAGCAGCAAGCGCGTTACGCCGTGGGTCGATGTTTGATGTTATGGAGCAGCAACGATGTTACGCAGC
AGGGCAGTCGCCCTAAAACAAAGTTAAACATCATGAGGGAAGCGGTGATCGCCGAAGTATCGACTCAACT
ATCAGAGGTAGTTGGCGTCATCGAGCGCCATCTCGAACCGACGTTGCTGGCCGTACATTTGTACGGCTCC
GCAGTGGATGGCGGCCTGAAGCCACACAGCGATATTGATTTGCTGGTTACGGTGACCGTAAGGCTTGATG
AAACAACGCGGCGAGCTTTGATCAACGACCTTTTGGAAACTTCGGCTTCCCCTGGAGAGAGCGAGATTCT
CCGCGCTGTAGAAGTCACCATTGTTGTGCACGACGACATCATTCCGTGGCGTTATCCAGCTAAGCGCGAA
CTGCAATTTGGAGAATGGCAGCGCAATGACATTCTTGCAGGTATCTTCGAGCCAGCCACGATCGACATTG
ATCTGGCTATCTTGCTGACAAAAGCAAGAGAACATAGCGTTGCCTTGGTAGGTCCAGCGGCGGAGGAACT
CTTTGATCCGGTTCCTGAACAGGATCTATTTGAGGCGCTAAATGAAACCTTAACGCTATGGAACTCGCCG
CCCGACTGGGCTGGCGATGAGCGAAATGTAGTGCTTACGTTGTCCCGCATTTGGTACAGCGCAGTAACCG
GCAAAATCGCGCCGAAGGATGTCGCTGCCGACTGGGCAATGGAGCGCCTGCCGGCCCAGTATCAGCCCGT
CATACTTGAAGCTAGACAGGCTTATCTTGGACAAGAAGAAGATCGCTTGGCCTCGCGCGCAGATCAGTTG
GAAGAATTTGTCCATTACGTAAAAGGCGAGATCACCAAGGTAGTCGGCAAATAACTGTCAGACCAAGTTT
ACTCATATATACTTTAGATTGATTTAAAACTTCATTTTTAATTTAAAAGGATCTAGGTGAAGATCCTTTT
TGATAATCTCATGACCAAAATCCCTTAACGTGAGTTTTCGTTCCACTGAGCGTCAGACCCCGTAGAAAAG
ATCAAAGGATCTTCTTGAGATCCTTTTTTTCTGCGCGTAATCTGCTGCTTGCAAACAAAAAAACCACCGC
TACCAGCGGTGGTTTGTTTGCCGGATCAAGAGCTACCAACTCTTTTTCCGAAGGTAACTGGCTTCAGCAG
AGCGCAGATACCAAATACTGTTCTTCTAGTGTAGCCGTAGTTAGGCCACCACTTCAAGAACTCTGTAGCA
CCGCCTACATACCTCGCTCTGCTAATCCTGTTACCAGTGGCTGCTGCCAGTGGCGATAAGTCGTGTCTTA
CCGGGTTGGACTCAAGACGATAGTTACCGGATAAGGCGCAGCGGTCGGGCTGAACGGGGGGTTCGTGCAC
ACAGCCCAGCTTGGAGCGAACGACCTACACCGAACTGAGATACCTACAGCGTGAGCTATGAGAAAGCGCC
ACGCTTCCCGAAGGGAGAAAGGCGGACAGGTATCCGGTAAGCGGCAGGGTCGGAACAGGAGAGCGCACGA
GGGAGCTTCCAGGGGGAAACGCCTGGTATCTTTATAGTCCTGTCGGGTTTCGCCACCTCTGACTTGAGCG
TCGATTTTTGTGATGCTCGTCAGGGGGGCGGAGCCTATGGAAAAACGCCAGCAACGCGGCCTTTTTACGG
TTCCTGGCCTTTTGCTGGCCTTTTGCTCACATGTTCTTTCCTGCGTTATCCCCTGATTCTGTGGATAACC
GTATTACCGCCTTTGAGTGAGCTGATACCGCTCGCCGCAGCCGAACGACCGAGCGCAGCGAGTCAGTGAG
CGAGGAAGCGGAAGAGCGCCCAATACGCAAACCGCCTCTCCCCGCGCGTTGGCCGATTCATTAATCACTC
TGTGGTC
